>Addgene plasmid #238857 | NanoLuc-JAK1 Fusion Vector | addgene full sequence | sequence record 500752 | Addgene NGS Result
TCAATATTGGCCATTAGCCATATTATTCATTGGTTATATAGCATAAATCAATATTGGCTATTGGCCATTG
CATACGTTGTATCTATATCATAATATGTACATTTATATTGGCTCATGTCCAATATGACCGCCATGTTGGC
ATTGATTATTGACTAGTTATTAATAGTAATCAATTACGGGGTCATTAGTTCATAGCCCATATATGGAGTT
CCGCGTTACATAACTTACGGTAAATGGCCCGCCTGGCTGACCGCCCAACGACCCCCGCCCATTGACGTCA
ATAATGACGTATGTTCCCATAGTAACGCCAATAGGGACTTTCCATTGACGTCAATGGGTGGAGTATTTAC
GGTAAACTGCCCACTTGGCAGTACATCAAGTGTATCATATGCCAAGTCCGCCCCCTATTGACGTCAATGA
CGGTAAATGGCCCGCCTGGCATTATGCCCAGTACATGACCTTACGGGACTTTCCTACTTGGCAGTACATC
TACGTATTAGTCATCGCTATTACCATGGTGATGCGGTTTTGGCAGTACACCAATGGGCGTGGATAGCGGT
TTGACTCACGGGGATTTCCAAGTCTCCACCCCATTGACGTCAATGGGAGTTTGTTTTGGCACCAAAATCA
ACGGGACTTTCCAAAATGTCGTAATAACCCCGCCCCGTTGACGCAAATGGGCGGTAGGCGTGTACGGTGG
GAGGTCTATATAAGCAGAGCTGGTTTAGTGAACCGTCAGATCACTAGAAGCTTTATTGCGGTAGTTTATC
ACAGTTAAATTGCTAACGCAGTCAGTGCTTCTGACACAACAGTCTCGAACTTAAGCTGCAGAAGTTGGTC
GTGAGGCACTGGGCAGGTAAGTATCAAGGTTACAAGACAGGTTTAAGGAGACCAATAGAAACTGGGCTTG
TCGAGACAGAGAAGACTCTTGCGTTTCTGATAGGCACCTATTGGTCTTACTGACATCCACTTTGCCTTTC
TCTCCACAGGTGTCCACTCCCAGTTCAATTACAGCTCTTAAGGCTAGAGTATTAATACGACTCACTATAG
GGCTAGCGCTCACCATGGTCTTCACACTCGAAGATTTCGTTGGGGACTGGCGACAGACAGCCGGCTACAA
CCTGGACCAAGTCCTTGAACAGGGAGGTGTGTCCAGTTTGTTTCAGAATCTCGGGGTGTCCGTAACTCCG
ATCCAAAGGATTGTCCTGAGCGGTGAAAATGGGCTGAAGATCGACATCCATGTCATCATCCCGTATGAAG
GTCTGAGCGGCGACCAAATGGGCCAGATCGAAAAAATTTTTAAGGTGGTGTACCCTGTGGATGATCATCA
CTTTAAGGTGATCCTGCACTATGGCACACTGGTAATCGACGGGGTTACGCCGAACATGATCGACTATTTC
GGACGGCCGTATGAAGGCATCGCCGTGTTCGACGGCAAAAAGATCACTGTAACAGGGACCCTGTGGAACG
GCAACAAAATTATCGACGAGCGCCTGATCAACCCCGACGGCTCCCTGCTGTTCCGAGTAACCATCAACGG
AGTGACCGGCTGGCGGCTGTGCGAACGCATTCTGGCGGGCTCGAGCGGCGCGATCGCCATGCAGTATCTA
AATATAAAAGAGGACTGCAATGCCATGGCTTTCTGTGCTAAAATGAGGAGCTCCAAGAAGACTGAGGTGA
ACCTGGAGGCCCCTGAGCCAGGGGTGGAAGTGATCTTCTATCTGTCGGACAGGGAGCCCCTCCGGCTGGG
CAGTGGAGAGTACACAGCAGAGGAACTGTGCATCAGGGCTGCACAGGCATGCCGTATCTCTCCTCTTTGT
CACAACCTCTTTGCCCTGTATGACGAGAACACCAAGCTCTGGTATGCTCCAAATCGCACCATCACCGTTG
ATGACAAGATGTCCCTCCGGCTCCACTACCGGATGAGGTTCTATTTCACCAATTGGCATGGAACCAACGA
CAATGAGCAGTCAGTGTGGCGTCATTCTCCAAAGAAGCAGAAAAATGGCTACGAGAAAAAAAAGATTCCA
GATGCAACCCCTCTCCTTGATGCCAGCTCACTGGAGTATCTGTTTGCTCAGGGACAGTATGATTTGGTGA
AATGCCTGGCTCCTATTCGAGACCCCAAGACCGAGCAGGATGGACATGATATTGAGAACGAGTGTCTAGG
GATGGCTGTCCTGGCCATCTCACACTATGCCATGATGAAGAAGATGCAGTTGCCAGAACTGCCCAAGGAC
ATCAGCTACAAGCGATATATTCCAGAAACATTGAATAAGTCCATCAGACAGAGGAACCTTCTCACCAGGA
TGCGGATAAATAATGTTTTCAAGGATTTCCTAAAGGAATTTAACAACAAGACCATTTGTGACAGCAGCGT
GTCCACGCATGACCTGAAGGTGAAATACTTGGCTACCTTGGAAACTTTGACAAAACATTACGGTGCTGAA
ATATTTGAGACTTCCATGTTACTGATTTCATCAGAAAATGAGATGAATTGGTTTCATTCGAATGACGGTG
GAAACGTTCTCTACTACGAAGTGATGGTGACTGGGAATCTTGGAATCCAGTGGAGGCATAAACCAAATGT
TGTTTCTGTTGAAAAGGAAAAAAATAAACTGAAGCGGAAAAAACTGGAAAATAAACACAAGAAGGATGAG
GAGAAAAACAAGATCCGGGAAGAGTGGAACAATTTTTCTTACTTCCCTGAAATCACTCACATTGTAATAA
AGGAGTCTGTGGTCAGCATTAACAAGCAGGACAACAAGAAAATGGAACTGAAGCTCTCTTCCCACGAGGA
GGCCTTGTCCTTTGTGTCCCTGGTAGATGGCTACTTCCGGCTCACAGCAGATGCCCATCATTACCTCTGC
ACCGACGTGGCCCCCCCGTTGATCGTCCACAACATACAGAATGGCTGTCATGGTCCAATCTGTACAGAAT
ACGCCATCAATAAATTGCGGCAAGAAGGAAGCGAGGAGGGGATGTACGTGCTGAGGTGGAGCTGCACCGA
CTTTGACAACATCCTCATGACCGTCACCTGCTTTGAGAAGTCTGAGCAGGTGCAGGGTGCCCAGAAGCAG
TTCAAGAACTTTCAGATCGAGGTGCAGAAGGGCCGCTACAGTCTGCACGGTTCGGACCGCAGCTTCCCCA
GCTTGGGAGACCTCATGAGCCACCTCAAGAAGCAGATCCTGCGCACGGATAACATCAGCTTCATGCTAAA
ACGCTGCTGCCAGCCCAAGCCCCGAGAAATCTCCAACCTGCTGGTGGCTACTAAGAAAGCCCAGGAGTGG
CAGCCCGTCTACCCCATGAGCCAGCTGAGTTTCGATCGGATCCTCAAGAAGGATCTGGTGCAGGGCGAGC
ACCTTGGGAGAGGCACGAGAACACACATCTATTCTGGGACCCTGATGGATTACAAGGATGACGAAGGAAC
TTCTGAAGAGAAGAAGATAAAAGTGATCCTCAAAGTCTTAGACCCCAGCCACAGGGATATTTCCCTGGCC
TTCTTCGAGGCAGCCAGCATGATGAGACAGGTCTCCCACAAACACATCGTGTACCTCTATGGCGTCTGTG
TCCGCGACGTGGAGAATATCATGGTGGAAGAGTTTGTGGAAGGGGGTCCTCTGGATCTCTTCATGCACCG
GAAAAGCGATGTCCTTACCACACCATGGAAATTCAAAGTTGCCAAACAGCTGGCCAGTGCCCTGAGCTAC
TTGGAGGATAAAGACCTGGTCCATGGAAATGTGTGTACTAAAAACCTCCTCCTGGCCCGTGAGGGCATCG
ACAGTGAGTGTGGCCCATTCATCAAGCTCAGTGACCCCGGCATCCCCATTACGGTGCTGTCTAGGCAAGA
ATGCATTGAACGAATCCCATGGATTGCTCCTGAGTGTGTTGAGGACTCCAAGAACCTGAGTGTGGCTGCT
GACAAGTGGAGCTTTGGAACCACGCTCTGGGAAATCTGCTACAATGGCGAGATCCCCTTGAAAGACAAGA
CGCTGATTGAGAAAGAGAGATTCTATGAAAGCCGGTGCAGGCCAGTGACACCATCATGTAAGGAGCTGGC
TGACCTCATGACCCGCTGCATGAACTATGACCCCAATCAGAGGCCTTTCTTCCGAGCCATCATGAGAGAC
ATTAATAAGCTTGAAGAGCAGAATCCAGATATTGTTTCAGAAAAAAAACCAGCAACTGAAGTGGACCCCA
CACATTTTGAAAAGCGCTTCCTAAAGAGGATCCGTGACTTGGGAGAGGGCCACTTTGGGAAGGTTGAGCT
CTGCAGGTATGACCCCGAAGGGGACAATACAGGGGAGCAGGTGGCTGTTAAATCTCTGAAGCCTGAGAGT
GGAGGTAACCACATAGCTGATCTGAAAAAGGAAATCGAGATCTTAAGGAACCTCTATCATGAGAACATTG
TGAAGTACAAAGGAATCTGCACAGAAGACGGAGGAAATGGTATTAAGCTCATCATGGAATTTCTGCCTTC
GGGAAGCCTTAAGGAATATCTTCCAAAGAATAAGAACAAAATAAACCTCAAACAGCAGCTAAAATATGCC
GTTCAGATTTGTAAGGGGATGGACTATTTGGGTTCTCGGCAATACGTTCACCGGGACTTGGCAGCAAGAA
ATGTCCTTGTTGAGAGTGAACACCAAGTGAAAATTGGAGACTTCGGTTTAACCAAAGCAATTGAAACCGA
TAAGGAGTATTACACCGTCAAGGATGACCGGGACAGCCCTGTGTTTTGGTATGCTCCAGAATGTTTAATG
CAATCTAAATTTTATATTGCCTCTGACGTCTGGTCTTTTGGAGTCACTCTGCATGAGCTGCTGACTTACT
GTGATTCAGATTCTAGTCCCATGGCTTTGTTCCTGAAAATGATAGGCCCAACCCATGGCCAGATGACAGT
CACAAGACTTGTGAATACGTTAAAAGAAGGAAAACGCCTGCCGTGCCCACCTAACTGTCCAGATGAGGTT
TATCAACTTATGAGGAAATGCTGGGAATTCCAACCATCCAATCGGACAAGCTTTCAGAACCTTATTGAAG
GATTTGAAGCACTTTTAAAAGTTTAAACGAATTCGGGCTCGGTACCCGGGGATCCTCTAGAGTCGACCTG
CAGGCATGCAAGCTGATCCGGCTGCTAACAAAGCCCGAAAGGAAGCTGAGTTGGCTGCTGCCACCGCTGA
GCAATAACTAGCATAACCCCTTGGGGCGGCCGCTTCGAGCAGACATGATAAGATACATTGATGAGTTTGG
ACAAACCACAACTAGAATGCAGTGAAAAAAATGCTTTATTTGTGAAATTTGTGATGCTATTGCTTTATTT
GTAACCATTATAAGCTGCAATAAACAAGTTAACAACAACAATTGCATTCATTTTATGTTTCAGGTTCAGG
GGGAGATGTGGGAGGTTTTTTTAAGCAAGTAAAACCTCTACAAATGTGGTAAAATCGAATTTTAACAAAA
TATTAACGCTTACAATTTCCTGATGCGGTATTTTCTCCTTACGCATCTGTGCGGTATTTCACACCGCATA
CGCGGATCTGCGCAGCACCATGGCCTGAAATAACCTCTGAAAGAGGAACTTGGTTAGGTACCTTCTGAGG
CGGAAAGAACCAGCTGTGGAATGTGTGTCAGTTAGGGTGTGGAAAGTCCCCAGGCTCCCCAGCAGGCAGA
AGTATGCAAAGCATGCATCTCAATTAGTCAGCAACCAGGTGTGGAAAGTCCCCAGGCTCCCCAGCAGGCA
GAAGTATGCAAAGCATGCATCTCAATTAGTCAGCAACCATAGTCCCGCCCCTAACTCCGCCCATCCCGCC
CCTAACTCCGCCCAGTTCCGCCCATTCTCCGCCCCATGGCTGACTAATTTTTTTTATTTATGCAGAGGCC
GAGGCCGCCTCGGCCTCTGAGCTATTCCAGAAGTAGTGAGGAGGCTTTTTTGGAGGCCTAGGCTTTTGCA
AAAAGCTTAATTAACTGTTGACAATTAATCATCGGCATAGTATATCGGCATAGTATAATACGACAAGGTG
AGGAACTAAACCCAGGAGGCAGATCATGATTGAACAAGATGGATTGCACGCAGGTTCTCCGGCCGCTTGG
GTGGAGAGGCTATTCGGCTATGACTGGGCACAACAGACAATCGGCTGCTCTGATGCCGCCGTGTTCCGGC
TGTCAGCGCAGGGGCGCCCGGTTCTTTTTGTCAAGACCGACCTGTCCGGTGCCCTGAATGAACTGCAGGA
CGAGGCAGCGCGGCTATCGTGGCTGGCCACGACGGGCGTTCCTTGCGCAGCTGTGCTCGACGTTGTCACT
GAAGCGGGAAGGGACTGGCTGCTATTGGGCGAAGTGCCGGGGCAGGATCTCCTGTCATCTCACCTTGCTC
CTGCCGAGAAAGTATCCATCATGGCTGATGCAATGCGGCGGCTGCATACGCTTGATCCGGCTACCTGCCC
ATTCGACCACCAAGCGAAACATCGCATCGAGCGAGCACGTACTCGGATGGAAGCCGGTCTTGTCGATCAG
GATGATCTGGACGAAGAGCATCAGGGGCTCGCGCCAGCCGAACTGTTCGCCAGGCTCAAGGCGCGCATGC
CCGACGGCGAGGATCTCGTCGTGACCCATGGCGATGCCTGCTTGCCGAATATCATGGTGGAAAATGGCCG
CTTTTCTGGATTCATCGACTGTGGCCGGCTGGGTGTGGCGGACCGCTATCAGGACATAGCGTTGGCTACC
CGTGATATTGCTGAAGAGCTTGGCGGCGAATGGGCTGACCGCTTCCTCGTGCTTTACGGTATCGCCGCTC
CCGATTCGCAGCGCATCGCCTTCTATCGCCTTCTTGACGAGTTCTTCTGAGCGGGACTCTGGGGTTCGAA
ATGACCGACCAAGCGACGCCCAACCTGCCATCACGATGGCCGCAATAAAATATCTTTATTTTCATTACAT
CTGTGTGTTGGTTTTTTGTGTGAATCGATAGCGATAAGGATCCGCTCATGCGATGATAAGCTGTCAAACA
TGAGAATTACAACTTATATCGTATGGGGCTGACTTCAGGTGCTACATTTGAAGAGATAAATTGCACTGAA
ATCTAGAAATATTTTATCTGATTAATAAGATGATCTTCTTGAGATCGTTTTGGTCTGCGCGTAATCTCTT
GCTCTGAAAACGAAAAAACCGCCTTGCAGGGCGGTTTTTCGAAGGTTCTCTGAGCTACCAACTCTTTGAA
CCGAGGTAACTGGCTTGGAGGAGCGCAGTCACCAAAACTTGTCCTTTCAGTTTAGCCTTAACCGGCGCAT
GACTTCAAGACTAACTCCTCTAAATCAATTACCAGTGGCTGCTGCCAGTGGTGCTTTTGCATGTCTTTCC
GGGTTGGACTCAAGACGATAGTTACCGGATAAGGCGCAGCGGTCGGACTGAACGGGGGGTTCGTGCATAC
AGTCCAGCTTGGAGCGAACTGCCTACCCGGAACTGAGTGTCAGGCGTGGAATGAGACAAACGCGGCCATA
ACAGCGGAATGACACCGGTAAACCGAAAGGCAGGAACAGGAGAGCGCACGAGGGAGCCGCCAGGGGGAAA
CGCCTGGTATCTTTATAGTCCTGTCGGGTTTCGCCACCACTGATTTGAGCGTCAGATTTCGTGATGCTTG
TCAGGGGGGCGGAGCCTATGGAAAAACGGCTTTGCCGCGGCCCTCTCACTTCCCTGTTAAGTATCTTCCT
GGCATCTTCCAGGAAATCTCCGCCCCGTTCGTAAGCCATTTCCGCTCGCCGCAGTCGAACGACCGAGCGT
AGCGAGTCAGTGAGCGAGGAAGCGGAATATATCCTGTATCACATATTCTGCTGACGCACCGGTGCAGCCT
TTTTTCTCCTGCCACATGAAGCACTTCACTGACACCCTCATCAGTGCCAACATAGTAAGCCAGTATACAC
TCCGCTAGCGCTGATGTCCGGCGGTGCTTTTGCCGTTACGCACCACCCCGTCATGAGATTACGCGTTTTA
GCGGTGCGTACAATTAAGGGATTATGGTAAATCCACTTACTGTCTGCCCTCGTAGCCATCGAGATAAACC
GCAGTACTCCGGCCACGATGCGTCCGGCGTAGAGGATCGAGATCT
Features (pLannotate 1.2.2; 23 found; start..end, strand, type, name):
    140..517     +  enhancer       CMV enhancer: human cytomegalovirus immediate early enhancer
    519..718     +  promoter       CMV promoter: human cytomegalovirus (CMV) immediate early promoter
    857..989     +  intron         chimeric intron: chimera between introns from human β-globin and immunoglobulin heavy chain genes
   1033..1051    +  promoter       T7 promoter: promoter for bacteriophage T7 RNA polymerase
   1065..1577    +  CDS            Nluc: NanoLuc® luciferase human codon-optimized
   1599..5060    +  CDS            JAK1: JAK1_HUMAN - Also known as JAK1A, JAK1B. Experimental evidence at protein level: Swiss-Prot protein existence level 1. Tyrosine kinase of the non-receptor type, involved in the IFN-alpha/beta/gamma signal pathway (PubMed:7615558). Kinase partner for the interleukin (IL)-2 receptor (PubMed:11909529) as well as interleukin (IL)-10 receptor (PubMed:12133952). From Homo sapiens (Human).
   5069..5124    +  misc_feature   MCS: pUC18/19 multiple cloning site
   5131..5180    +  CDS            SET1 (fragment): solubility-enhancement tag derived from T7 phage gene 10B
   5188..5207    +  terminator     T7 terminator (fragment): transcription terminator for bacteriophage T7 RNA polymerase
   5229..5350    -  polyA_signal   SV40 poly(A) signal: SV40 polyadenylation signal
   5373..5441    -  CDS            large T antigen (fragment): large T antigen from SV40 (simian virus 40)
   5446..5478    +  rep_origin     M13 ori (fragment): M13 bacteriophage origin of replication; arrow indicates direction of (+) strand synthesis
   5479..5530    -  misc_feature   bom (fragment): basis of mobility region from pBR322
   5595..5952    +  promoter       SV40 promoter: SV40 enhancer and early promoter
   5967..6014    +  promoter       EM7 promoter: synthetic bacterial promoter&nbsp
   6046..6837    +  CDS            neo: KKA2_KLEPN - Also known as kan, nptII. Experimental evidence at protein level: Swiss-Prot protein existence level 1. Resistance to kanamycin, neomycin, paromomycin, ribostamycin, butirosin and gentamicin B. From Klebsiella pneumoniae.
   6904..6952    +  polyA_signal   poly(A) signal: synthetic polyadenylation signal
   6981..6997    -  promoter       tet promoter (fragment): E. coli promoter for tetracycline efflux protein gene
   7109..7654    +  rep_origin     p15A ori: Plasmids containing the medium-copy-number p15A origin of replication can be propagated in E. coli cells that contain a second plasmid with the ColE1 origin.
   7742..7797    +  rep_origin     RSF ori (fragment): Plasmids containing the RSF 1030 origin of replication can be propagated in E. coli cells that contain additional plasmids with compatible origins.
   7896..7922    -  misc_feature   bom (fragment): basis of mobility region from pBR322
   7916..7963    -  mobile_element IS1 (fragment): prokaryotic transposable element IS1
   7971..8042    +  misc_feature   cer region (fragment): ColE1-derived recombination site that helps to maintain plasmids as monomers
