[The description below was written by a language model from this plasmid's Addgene catalogue record and pLannotate feature annotations shown in this document.]
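Description:
NanoLuc-JAK1 Fusion Vector is an 8.1 kb mammalian expression plasmid built on the pFN31K-low Nluc CMV-Hygro Flexi vector backbone and designed to produce human JAK1 fused at its N terminus to NanoLuc luciferase. In bacteria it replicates from a p15A origin, consistent with the catalogue's low-copy designation, and is selected with kanamycin. A cer region fragment, which in ColE1 helps keep plasmids monomeric, lies near the origin. The resistance gene is neo (nptII), placed behind tandem SV40 early and EM7 promoters and followed by a synthetic poly(A) signal. This arrangement allows the gene to be expressed in both E. coli and mammalian cells. Although the backbone name includes "Hygro", no hygromycin resistance gene appears in the feature table, so the neo cassette is the only annotated marker.

The expression unit starts with the CMV immediate early enhancer and promoter, followed by a chimeric β-globin/immunoglobulin intron that generally improves transcript processing and expression. A T7 promoter sits just upstream of the coding region and could support in vitro transcription. The human codon-optimized Nluc coding sequence comes first and is followed after a short gap, presumably a linker, by the JAK1 open reading frame, a non-receptor tyrosine kinase involved in interferon and interleukin receptor signalling. An SV40 polyadenylation signal is annotated downstream of the insert. Several other small hits, such as the SET1, M13 ori, bom and IS1 fragments, are probably backbone remnants or annotation artefacts.

The record gives the purpose only as expressing the NanoLuc-JAK1 fusion in mammalian cells. Luciferase-tagged kinases of this kind are commonly used as energy donors in bioluminescence-based proximity or target engagement assays, though no specific assay is named.
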