Addgene plasmid #238857: NanoLuc-JAK1 Fusion Vector
Purpose: Express NanoLuc-JAK1 Fusion Protein in Mammalian Cells under a CMV promoter
Depositing lab: Promega Corporation.
Backbone
  Vector backbone: pFN31K-low Nluc CMV-Hygro Flexi(R) Vector
  Vector type: Mammalian Expression
Growth in bacteria
  Bacterial resistance: Kanamycin, 50 μg/mL
  Growth temperature: 37°C
  Growth strain: DH5alpha
  Copy number: Low Copy
Gene/Insert
  Gene/Insert name: JAK1
  Species: H. sapiens (human)
  Entrez Gene: JAK1 (a.k.a. AIIDE, JAK1A, JAK1B, JTK3)
  Promoter: CMV
  Tag / fusion protein: NanoLuc (R) (N terminal on backbone)
  Cloning method: Other
Terms and licenses: Academic/Nonprofit Terms; Industry Terms
How to cite: NanoLuc-JAK1 Fusion Vector was a gift from Promega Corporation (Addgene plasmid # 238857 ; http://n2t.net/addgene:238857 ; RRID:Addgene_238857)
